Addgene plasmid #16608: c-myc promoter (Frag D)
Depositing lab: Bert Vogelstein. Depositing organization: Johns Hopkins University and School of Medicine. Publication: Identification of c-MYC as a target of the APC pathway. He TC, Sparks AB, Rago C, Hermeking H, Zawel L, da Costa LT, Morin PJ, Vogelstein B, Kinzler KW. Science. 1998 Sep 4. 281(5382):1509-12. 10.1126/science.281.5382.1509 PubMed 9727977.
Backbone
  Vector backbone: pBV-Luc
  Backbone manufacturer: Vogelstein Lab
  Backbone size w/o insert (bp): 4867
  Vector type: Mammalian Expression, Luciferase
Growth in bacteria
  Bacterial resistance: Ampicillin, 100 μg/mL
  Growth temperature: 37°C
  Growth strain: DH5alpha
  Copy number: High Copy
Gene/Insert
  Gene/Insert name: c-myc promoter (Frag D) (alt name: MYC)
  Species: H. sapiens (human)
  Insert size (bp): 250
  Mutation: FragD (PvuII->SmaI). The PvuII site is at -484 on the promoter.
  Entrez Gene: MYC (a.k.a. MRTL, MYCC, bHLHe39, c-Myc)
  Tag / fusion protein: luciferase (C terminal on backbone)
  Cloning method: Restriction Enzyme
  Sequencing primers: 5′ n/a; 3′ LucNRev
Terms and licenses: Academic/Nonprofit Terms; Industry Terms: Not Available to Industry
Depositor comments: See Author's Map and article for more information.
How to cite: c-myc promoter (Frag D) was a gift from Bert Vogelstein (Addgene plasmid # 16608 ; http://n2t.net/addgene:16608 ; RRID:Addgene_16608)
