[The description below was written by a language model from this plasmid's Addgene catalogue record.]
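Description:
c-myc promoter (Frag D) is a mammalian luciferase reporter plasmid built on the pBV-Luc backbone (about 4.9 kb without insert). It is propagated in E. coli as a high-copy plasmid under ampicillin selection. The record does not include a feature table, so the origin of replication, any minimal promoter in the backbone, and polyadenylation elements are not specified here.

The insert is a roughly 250 bp fragment of the human MYC (c-myc) promoter, defined as the PvuII-to-SmaI restriction fragment, with the PvuII site lying at position -484 of the promoter. It was introduced by restriction cloning upstream of the backbone's luciferase coding sequence, which the catalogue lists as a C-terminal "fusion". In practice this means that luciferase lies downstream of the promoter fragment and acts as the transcriptional readout, rather than being fused to a MYC protein. Light output after transfection into mammalian cells therefore reports the regulatory activity carried by this particular segment of the promoter.

The "Frag D" name suggests the construct is one of a series of c-myc promoter fragment reporters. The associated study identified c-MYC as a target of the APC pathway, so comparing fragments of this kind would allow the promoter regions that confer responsiveness to that pathway to be mapped. Which regulatory elements fall within Frag D is not stated in the record, which refers to the depositor's map and the article for those details.
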