>Addgene plasmid #16608 | c-myc promoter (Frag D) | addgene partial sequence | sequence record 23164 | 16608 with LucNrev
CTTTCGCGGATGAATGGCGCCGGGCCTTTCTTTATGTTTTTGGCGTCTTCCATGGTGGCTTTACCAACAG
TACCGGAATGCCAAGCTTACTTAGATCGCAGATCTCGATACCGGATCCATTATATACCCGAATTCGATAT
CGACGTCCAGGGGAGGGGCGCTTATGGGGAGGGTGGGGAGGGTGGGGAAGGTGGGGAGGAGACTCAGCCG
GGCAGCCGAGCACTCTAGCTCTAGGATGTAAACAGAGTAAGAGAGCCGCATGAATTAACTACGCGCGCCT
ACCATTTTCTTTTGCTCCCTCTCAAACCCTCTCCCTTTCTCTGCTGCTCCTCCGTAGCAGTACTGTTTGA
CAAACCGCATCCTTGTCCTGTGAGTATAAATCATCGCAGGCGGAACAGGTGGCACTTTTCGGGGAAATGT
GCGCGGAACCCCTATTTGTTTATTTTTCTAAATACATTCAAATATGTATCCGCTCATGAGACAATAACCC
TGATAAATGCTTCAATAATATTGAAAAAGGAAGAGTATGAGTATTCAACATTTCCGTGTCGCCCTTATTC
CCTTTTTTGCGGCATTTTGCCTTCCTGTTTTTGCTCACCCAGAAACGCTGGTGAAAGTAAAAGATGCTGA
AGATCAGTTGGGTGCACGAGTGGGTTACATCGAACTGGATCTCAACAGCGGTAAGATCCTTGAGAGTTTT
CGCCCCGAAGAACGTTTCCCATGGATGAGCACTTTTAANGTTCTGCNTGNGGGGCGCGGTATTATCCCGT
ATTGACGCCGGGCAGAGCACTCGGTCGCGCATACACTATTCTCANATGACTGGGTGA
